>Addgene plasmid #89437 | pEGFP-hSyntenin2b | addgene full sequence | sequence record 177652 | Addgene NGS Result
ATCTTCTTGAGATCCTTTTTTTCTGCGCGTAATCTGCTGCTTGCAAACAAAAAAACCACCGCTACCAGCG
GTGGTTTGTTTGCCGGATCAAGAGCTACCAACTCTTTTTCCGAAGGTAACTGGCTTCAGCAGAGCGCAGA
TACCAAATACTGTTCTTCTAGTGTAGCCGTAGTTAGGCCACCACTTCAAGAACTCTGTAGCACCGCCTAC
ATACCTCGCTCTGCTAATCCTGTTACCAGTGGCTGCTGCCAGTGGCGATAAGTCGTGTCTTACCGGGTTG
GACTCAAGACGATAGTTACCGGATAAGGCGCAGCGGTCGGGCTGAACGGGGGGTTCGTGCACACAGCCCA
GCTTGGAGCGAACGACCTACACCGAACTGAGATACCTACAGCGTGAGCTATGAGAAAGCGCCACGCTTCC
CGAAGGGAGAAAGGCGGACAGGTATCCGGTAAGCGGCAGGGTCGGAACAGGAGAGCGCACGAGGGAGCTT
CCAGGGGGAAACGCCTGGTATCTTTATAGTCCTGTCGGGTTTCGCCACCTCTGACTTGAGCGTCGATTTT
TGTGATGCTCGTCAGGGGGGCGGAGCCTATGGAAAAACGCCAGCAACGCGGCCTTTTTACGGTTCCTGGC
CTTTTGCTGGCCTTTTGCTCACATGTTCTTTCCTGCGTTATCCCCTGATTCTGTGGATAACCGTATTACC
GCCATGCATTAGTTATTAATAGTAATCAATTACGGGGTCATTAGTTCATAGCCCATATATGGAGTTCCGC
GTTACATAACTTACGGTAAATGGCCCGCCTGGCTGACCGCCCAACGACCCCCGCCCATTGACGTCAATAA
TGACGTATGTTCCCATAGTAACGCCAATAGGGACTTTCCATTGACGTCAATGGGTGGAGTATTTACGGTA
AACTGCCCACTTGGCAGTACATCAAGTGTATCATATGCCAAGTACGCCCCCTATTGACGTCAATGACGGT
AAATGGCCCGCCTGGCATTATGCCCAGTACATGACCTTATGGGACTTTCCTACTTGGCAGTACATCTACG
TATTAGTCATCGCTATTACCATGGTGATGCGGTTTTGGCAGTACATCAATGGGCGTGGATAGCGGTTTGA
CTCACGGGGATTTCCAAGTCTCCACCCCATTGACGTCAATGGGAGTTTGTTTTGGCACCAAAATCAACGG
GACTTTCCAAAATGTCGTAACAACTCCGCCCCATTGACGCAAATGGGCGGTAGGCGTGTACGGTGGGAGG
TCTATATAAGCAGAGCTGGTTTAGTGAACCGTCAGATCCGCTAGCGCTACCGGTCGCCACCATGGTGAGC
AAGGGCGAGGAGCTGTTCACCGGGGTGGTGCCCATCCTGGTCGAGCTGGACGGCGACGTAAACGGCCACA
AGTTCAGCGTGTCCGGCGAGGGCGAGGGCGATGCCACCTACGGCAAGCTGACCCTGAAGTTCATCTGCAC
CACCGGCAAGCTGCCCGTGCCCTGGCCCACCCTCGTGACCACCCTGACCTACGGCGTGCAGTGCTTCAGC
CGCTACCCCGACCACATGAAGCAGCACGACTTCTTCAAGTCCGCCATGCCCGAAGGCTACGTCCAGGAGC
GCACCATCTTCTTCAAGGACGACGGCAACTACAAGACCCGCGCCGAGGTGAAGTTCGAGGGCGACACCCT
GGTGAACCGCATCGAGCTGAAGGGCATCGACTTCAAGGAGGACGGCAACATCCTGGGGCACAAGCTGGAG
TACAACTACAACAGCCACAACGTCTATATCATGGCCGACAAGCAGAAGAACGGCATCAAGGTGAACTTCA
AGATCCGCCACAACATCGAGGACGGCAGCGTGCAGCTCGCCGACCACTACCAGCAGAACACCCCCATCGG
CGACGGCCCCGTGCTGCTGCCCGACAACCACTACCTGAGCACCCAGTCCGCCCTGAGCAAAGACCCCAAC
GAGAAGCGCGATCACATGGTCCTGCTGGAGTTCGTGACCGCCGCCGGGATCACTCTCGGCATGGACGAGC
TGTACAAGTCCGGCCGGACTCAGATCTCGAGCTCAAGCTTCGAATTCCAGATGGTGGCACCGGTAACCGG
GTACAGCCTGGGCGTGCGGCGAGCTGAGATCAAGCCCGGGGTGCGCGAGATCCACCTGTGCAAGGACGAG
CGCGGCAAGACCGGGCTGAGGCTGCGGAAGGTCGACCAGGGGCTCTTTGTGCAGTTGGTCCAGGCCAACA
CCCCTGCATCCCTTGTGGGGCTGCGCTTTGGGGACCAGCTCCTGCAGATTGACGGGCGTGACTGTGCTGG
GTGGAGCTCGCACAAAGCCCATCAGGTGGTGAAGAAGGCATCAGGCGATAAGATTGTCGTGGTGGTTCGG
GACAGGCCGTTCCAGCGGACTGTCACCATGCACAAGGACAGCATGGGCCACGTCGGCTTCGTGATCAAGA
AGGGGAAGATTGTCTCTCTGGTCAAAGGGAGTTCTGCGGCCTGCAACGGGCTCCTCACCAACCACTACGT
GTGTGAGGTGGACGGGCAGAATGTTATCGGGCTGAAGGACAAAAAGATCATGGAGATTCTGGCCACGGCT
GGGAACGTTGTCACCCTGACCATCATCCCCAGTGTGATCTACGAGCACATGGTCAAAAAGTTGCCTCCAG
TCCTGCTCCACCACACCATGGACCACTCCATCCCAGATGCCTGAATTCTGCAGTCGACGGTACCGCGGGC
CCGGGATCCACCGGATCTAGATAACTGATCATAATCAGCCATACCACATTTGTAGAGGTTTTACTTGCTT
TAAAAAACCTCCCACACCTCCCCCTGAACCTGAAACATAAAATGAATGCAATTGTTGTTGTTAACTTGTT
TATTGCAGCTTATAATGGTTACAAATAAAGCAATAGCATCACAAATTTCACAAATAAAGCATTTTTTTCA
CTGCATTCTAGTTGTGGTTTGTCCAAACTCATCAATGTATCTTAACGCGTAAATTGTAAGCGTTAATATT
TTGTTAAAATTCGCGTTAAATTTTTGTTAAATCAGCTCATTTTTTAACCAATAGGCCGAAATCGGCAAAA
TCCCTTATAAATCAAAAGAATAGACCGAGATAGGGT
[37 nt withheld, positions 3117-3153]
AAAGAACGTGGACTCCAACGTCAAAGG
[49 nt withheld, positions 3181-3229]
T
[91 nt withheld, positions 3231-3321]
G
[124 nt withheld, positions 3323-3446]
CAGGTGGCACTTTTCGGGGAAATGTGCGCGGAACCCCTATTTGTTTATTTTTCTAAATACATTCAAATAT
GTATCCGCTCATGAGACAATAACCCTGATAAATGCTTCAATAATATTGAAAAAGGAAGAGTCCTGAGGCG
GAAAGAACCAGCTGTGGAATGTGTGTCAGTTAGGGTGTGGAAAGTCCCCAGGCTCCCCAGCAGGCAGAAG
TATGCAAAGCATGCATCTCAATTAGTCAGCAACCAGGTGTGGAAAGTCCCCAGGCTCCCCAGCAGGCAGA
AGTATGCAAAGCATGCATCTCAATTAGTCAGCAACCATAGTCCCGCCCCTAACTCCGCCCATCCCGCCCC
TAACTCCGCCCAGTTCCGCCCATTCTCCGCCCCATGGCTGACTAATTTTTTTTATTTATGCAGAGGCCGA
GGCCGCCTCGGCCTCTGAGCTATTCCAGAAGTAGTGAGGAGGCTTTTTTGGAGGCCTAGGCTTTTGCAAA
GATCGATCAAGAGACAGGATGAGGATCGTTTCGCATGATTGAACAAGATGGATTGCACGCAGGTTCTCCG
GCCGCTTGGGTGGAGAGGCTATTCGGCTATGACTGGGCACAACAGACAATCGGCTGCTCTGATGCCGCCG
TGTTCCGGCTGTCAGCGCAGGGGCGCCCGGTTCTTTTTGTCAAGACCGACCTGTCCGGTGCCCTGAATGA
ACTGCAAGACGAGGCAGCGCGGCTATCGTGGCTGGCCACGACGGGCGTTCCTTGCGCAGCTGTGCTCGAC
GTTGTCACTGAAGCGGGAAGGGACTGGCTGCTATTGGGCGAAGTGCCGGGGCAGGATCTCCTGTCATCTC
ACCTTGCTCCTGCCGAGAAAGTATCCATCATGGCTGATGCAATGCGGCGGCTGCATACGCTTGATCCGGC
TACCTGCCCATTCGACCACCAAGCGAAACATCGCATCGAGCGAGCACGTACTCGGATGGAAGCCGGTCTT
GTCGATCAGGATGATCTGGACGAAGAGCATCAGGGGCTCGCGCCAGCCGAACTGTTCGCCAGGCTCAAGG
CGAGCATGCCCGACGGCGAGGATCTCGTCGTGACCCATGGCGATGCCTGCTTGCCGAATATCATGGTGGA
AAATGGCCGCTTTTCTGGATTCATCGACTGTGGCCGGCTGGGTGTGGCGGACCGCTATCAGGACATAGCG
TTGGCTACCCGTGATATTGCTGAAGAGCTTGGCGGCGAATGGGCTGACCGCTTCCTCGTGCTTTACGGTA
TCGCCGCTCCCGATTCGCAGCGCATCGCCTTCTATCGCCTTCTTGACGAGTTCTTCTGAGCGGGACTCTG
GGGTTCGAAATGACCGACCAAGCGACGCCCAACCTGCCATCACGAGATTTCGATTCCACCGCCGCCTTCT
ATGAAAGGTTGGGCTTCGGAATCGTTTTCCGGGACGCCGGCTGGATGATCCTCCAGCGCGGGGATCTCAT
GCTGGAGTTCTTCGCCCACCCTAGGGGGAGGCTAACTGAAACACGGAAGGAGACAATACCGGAAGGAACC
CGCGCTATGACGGCAATAAAAAGACAGAATAAAACGCACGGTGTTGGGTCGTTTGTTCATAAACGCGGGG
TTCGGTCCCAGGGCTGGCACTCTGTCGATACCCCACCGAGACCCCATTGGGGCCAATACGCCCGCGTTTC
TTCCTTTTCCCCACCCCACCCCCCAAGTTCGGGTGAAGGCCCAGGGCTCGCAGCCAACGTCGGGGCGGCA
GGCCCTGCCATAGCCTCAGGTTACTCATATATACTTTAGATTGATTTAAAACTTCATTTTTAATTTAAAA
GGATCTAGGTGAAGATCCTTTTTGATAATCTCATGACCAAAATCCCTTAACGTGAGTTTTCGTTCCACTG
AGCGTCAGACCCCGTAGAAAAGATCAAAGG
Features (pLannotate 1.2.2; 16 found; start..end, strand, type, name):
      7..595     +  rep_origin     ori: high-copy-number ColE1/pMB1/pBR322/pUC origin of replication
    770..1073    +  enhancer       CMV enhancer: human cytomegalovirus immediate early enhancer
   1074..1277    +  promoter       CMV promoter: human cytomegalovirus (CMV) immediate early promoter
   1322..2038    +  CDS            EGFP: EGFP is a basic (constitutively fluorescent) green fluorescent protein published in 1996, derived from Aequorea victoria. It is reported to be a rapidly-maturing weak dimer with moderate acid sensitivity.
   2044..2077    +  misc_feature   MCS (fragment): multiple cloning site
   2078..2701    +  CDS            SDCBP2 (fragment): SDCB2_HUMAN - Also known as SITAC18. Experimental evidence at protein level: Swiss-Prot protein existence level 1. Binds phosphatidylinositol 4,5-bisphosphate (PIP2). May play a role in the organization of nuclear PIP2, cell division and cell survival (PubMed:15961997). From Homo sapiens (Human).
   2703..2739    +  misc_feature   MCS (fragment): multiple cloning site
   2756..2840    +  CDS            large T antigen (fragment): large T antigen from SV40 (simian virus 40)
   2863..2984    +  polyA_signal   SV40 poly(A) signal: SV40 polyadenylation signal
   3018..3446    -  rep_origin     f1 ori (sequence partly withheld): f1 bacteriophage origin of replication; arrow indicates direction of (+) strand synthesis
   3473..3577    +  promoter       AmpR promoter: bla
   3579..3936    +  promoter       SV40 promoter: SV40 enhancer and early promoter
   3971..4765    +  CDS            NeoR/KanR: aminoglycoside phosphotransferase from Tn5; aph(3')-II (or nptII); confers resistance to neomycin, kanamycin, and G418 (Geneticin®)
   4786..4938    +  CDS            ble (fragment): BLE_KLEPN - Experimental evidence at protein level: Swiss-Prot protein existence level 1. Binding protein with a strong affinity to the bleomycin family of antibiotics. Binds to CL990; an antimitotic-antibiotic compound. From Klebsiella pneumoniae.
   4997..5044    +  polyA_signal   HSV TK poly(A) signal: herpes simplex virus thymidine kinase polyadenylation signal (Cole and Stacy, 1985)
   5135..5151    -  polyA_signal   bGH poly(A) signal (fragment): bovine growth hormone polyadenylation signal
