[The description below was written by a language model from this plasmid's Addgene catalogue record and pLannotate feature annotations shown in this document.]
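Description:
pEGFP-hSyntenin2b is a mammalian expression plasmid for producing human syntenin-2 (SDCBP2, the "2b" form named in the construct title) as a fusion to EGFP. The catalogue lists the backbone as Clontech pEGFP-N1, but it also records the tag as N-terminal, and the feature table of the 5,366 nt sequenced record agrees with the latter: the EGFP coding sequence lies directly downstream of the CMV immediate-early enhancer and promoter. It is followed by a short multiple-cloning-site remnant, then the SDCBP2 coding region. This layout, with EGFP upstream of the insert, is more typical of a C-series EGFP vector than of N1, and the discrepancy in backbone naming cannot be resolved from the record. The insert was cloned non-directionally between EcoRI sites, and transcripts are terminated by the SV40 polyadenylation signal.

The plasmid is propagated in E. coli through a high-copy pUC-type origin, and it also carries an f1 origin for single-stranded DNA production. A single NeoR/KanR (Tn5 aminoglycoside phosphotransferase) gene provides selection in both hosts. A bacterial promoter drives it for kanamycin resistance in bacteria, and the SV40 early promoter, paired with the HSV TK polyadenylation signal, drives it for G418 selection of stable mammalian lines. The short annotated fragments such as large T antigen, ble and bGH poly(A) appear to be backbone remnants rather than functional elements.

Repository quality control found an R138C substitution in the SDCBP2 insert, and its functional effect is unknown. The construct is suited to visualising syntenin-2 localisation in transfected cells. It can also supply tagged protein for interaction studies, in keeping with the associated work comparing syntenin-1 and syntenin-2 binding to neurofascin and their self-association.
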