Addgene plasmid #89437: pEGFP-hSyntenin2b
Purpose: mammalian expression of EGFP tagged human Syntenin2b
Depositing lab: Fritz Rathjen. Publication: The neural cell recognition molecule neurofascin interacts with syntenin-1 but not with syntenin-2, both of which reveal self-associating activity. Koroll M, Rathjen FG, Volkmer H. J Biol Chem. 2001 Apr 6;276(14):10646-54. doi: 10.1074/jbc.M010647200. Epub 2001 Jan 4. PubMed 11152476.
Backbone
  Vector backbone: pEGFP-N1
  Backbone manufacturer: Clontech
  Vector type: Mammalian Expression
  Selectable markers: Neomycin (select with G418)
Growth in bacteria
  Bacterial resistance: Kanamycin, 50 μg/mL
  Growth temperature: 37°C
  Growth strain: DH5alpha
  Copy number: High Copy
Gene/Insert
  Gene/Insert name: SDCBP2 (alt name: Syntenin-2)
  Species: H. sapiens (human)
  Mutation: *see below
  Entrez Gene: SDCBP2 (a.k.a. SITAC, SITAC18, ST-2, ST2)
  Promoter: CMV
  Tag / fusion protein: EGFP (N terminal on backbone)
  Cloning method: Restriction Enzyme; 5′ cloning site EcoRI (unknown if destroyed); 3′ cloning site EcoRI (unknown if destroyed)
  Sequencing primers: 5′ CMV-F
Terms and licenses: Academic/Nonprofit Terms; Industry Terms: Not Available to Industry
Depositor comments: Note: Addgene's quality control found a R138C mutation in the SDCBP2 insert. The affect of this mutation is not known.
How to cite: pEGFP-hSyntenin2b was a gift from Fritz Rathjen (Addgene plasmid # 89437 ; http://n2t.net/addgene:89437 ; RRID:Addgene_89437)
